>Addgene plasmid #90918 | TPX2 H1.2 gRNA | addgene full sequence | sequence record 183121 | Addgene NGS Result
CCGCGCGTTGGCCGATTCATTAATGCAGCTGGCACGACAGGTTTCCCGACTGGAAAGCGGGCAGTGAGCG
CAACGCAATTAATGTGAGTTAGCTCACTCATTAGGCACCCCAGGCTTTACACTTTATGCTTCCGGCTCGT
ATGTTGTGTGGAATTGTGAGCGGATAACAATTTCACACAGGAAACAGCTATGACCATGATTACGCCAAGC
GCGCAATTAACCCTCACTAAAGGGAACAAAAGCTGGAGCTGCAAGCTTAATGTAGTCTTATGCAATACTC
TTGTAGTCTTGCAACATGGTAACGATGAGTTAGCAACATGCCTTACAAGGAGAGAAAAAGCACCGTGCAT
GCCGATTGGTGGAAGTAAGGTGGTACGATCGTGCCTTATTAGGAAGGCAACAGACGGGTCTGACATGGAT
TGGACGAACCACTGAATTGCCGCATTGCAGAGATATTGTATTTAAGTGCCTAGCTCGATACATAAACGGG
TCTCTCTGGTTAGACCAGATCTGAGCCTGGGAGCTCTCTGGCTAACTAGGGAACCCACTGCTTAAGCCTC
AATAAAGCTTGCCTTGAGTGCTTCAAGTAGTGTGTGCCCGTCTGTTGTGTGACTCTGGTAACTAGAGATC
CCTCAGACCCTTTTAGTCAGTGTGGAAAATCTCTAGCAGTGGCGCCCGAACAGGGACTTGAAAGCGAAAG
GGAAACCAGAGGAGCTCTCTCGACGCAGGACTCGGCTTGCTGAAGCGCGCACGGCAAGAGGCGAGGGGCG
GCGACTGGTGAGTACGCCAAAAATTTTGACTAGCGGAGGCTAGAAGGAGAGAGATGGGTGCGAGAGCGTC
AGTATTAAGCGGGGGAGAATTAGATCGCGATGGGAAAAAATTCGGTTAAGGCCAGGGGGAAAGAAAAAAT
ATAAATTAAAACATATAGTATGGGCAAGCAGGGAGCTAGAACGATTCGCAGTTAATCCTGGCCTGTTAGA
AACATCAGAAGGCTGTAGACAAATACTGGGACAGCTACAACCATCCCTTCAGACAGGATCAGAAGAACTT
AGATCATTATATAATACAGTAGCAACCCTCTATTGTGTGCATCAAAGGATAGAGATAAAAGACACCAAGG
AAGCTTTAGACAAGATAGAGGAAGAGCAAAACAAAAGTAAGACCACCGCACAGCAAGCGGCCGCTGATCT
TCAGACCTGGAGGAGGAGATATGAGGGACAATTGGAGAAGTGAATTATATAAATATAAAGTAGTAAAAAT
TGAACCATTAGGAGTAGCACCCACCAAGGCAAAGAGAAGAGTGGTGCAGAGAGAAAAAAGAGCAGTGGGA
ATAGGAGCTTTGTTCCTTGGGTTCTTGGGAGCAGCAGGAAGCACTATGGGCGCAGCGTCAATGACGCTGA
CGGTACAGGCCAGACAATTATTGTCTGGTATAGTGCAGCAGCAGAACAATTTGCTGAGGGCTATTGAGGC
GCAACAGCATCTGTTGCAACTCACAGTCTGGGGCATCAAGCAGCTCCAGGCAAGAATCCTGGCTGTGGAA
AGATACCTAAAGGATCAACAGCTCCTGGGGATTTGGGGTTGCTCTGGAAAACTCATTTGCACCACTGCTG
TGCCTTGGAATGCTAGTTGGAGTAATAAATCTCTGGAACAGATTTGGAATCACACGACCTGGATGGAGTG
GGACAGAGAAATTAACAATTACACAAGCTTAATACACTCCTTAATTGAAGAATCGCAAAACCAGCAAGAA
AAGAATGAACAAGAATTATTGGAATTAGATAAATGGGCAAGTTTGTGGAATTGGTTTAACATAACAAATT
GGCTGTGGTATATAAAATTATTCATAATGATAGTAGGAGGCTTGGTAGGTTTAAGAATAGTTTTTGCTGT
ACTTTCTATAGTGAATAGAGTTAGGCAGGGATATTCACCATTATCGTTTCAGACCCACCTCCCAACCCCG
AGGGGACCCAGAGAGGGCCTATTTCCCATGATTCCTTCATATTTGCATATACGATACAAGGCTGTTAGAG
AGATAATTAGAATTAATTTGACTGTAAACACAAAGATATTAGTACAAAATACGTGACGTAGAAAGTAATA
ATTTCTTGGGTAGTTTGCAGTTTTAAAATTATGTTTTAAAATGGACTATCATATGCTTACCGTAACTTGA
AAGTATTTCGATTTCTTGGCTTTATATATCTTGTGGAAAGGACGAAACACCGAAATCCGAGGGGGCATCA
TGTTTAAGAGCTATGCTGGAAACAGCATAGCAAGTTTAAATAAGGCTAGTCCGTTATCAACTTGAAAAAG
TGGCACCGAGTCGGTGCTTTTTTTGAATTCTAGATCTTGAGACAAATGGCAGTATTCATCCACAATTTTA
AAAGAAAAGGGGGGATTGGGGGGTACAGTGCAGGGGAAAGAATAGTAGACATAATAGCAACAGACATACA
AACTAAAGAATTACAAAAACAAATTACAAAAATTCAAAATTTTCGGGTTTATTACAGGGACAGCAGAGAT
CCACTTTGGCGCCGGCTCGAGTGGCTCCGGTGCCCGTCAGTGGGCAGAGCGCACATCGCCCACAGTCCCC
GAGAAGTTGGGGGGAGGGGTCGGCAATTGAACCGGTGCCTAGAGAAGGTGGCGCGGGGTAAACTGGGAAA
GTGATGTCGTGTACTGGCTCCGCCTTTTTCCCGAGGGTGGGGGAGAACCGTATATAAGTGCAGTAGTCGC
CGTGAACGTTCTTTTTCGCAACGGGTTTGCCGCCAGAACACAGGTGTCGTGACGCGGGATCCGCCACCAT
GACCGAGTACAAGCCCACGGTGCGCCTCGCCACCCGCGACGACGTCCCCAGGGCCGTACGCACCCTCGCC
GCCGCGTTCGCCGACTACCCCGCCACGCGCCACACCGTCGATCCGGACCGCCACATCGAGCGGGTCACCG
AGCTGCAAGAACTCTTCCTCACGCGCGTCGGGCTCGACATCGGCAAGGTGTGGGTCGCGGACGACGGCGC
CGCGGTGGCGGTCTGGACCACGCCGGAGAGCGTCGAAGCGGGGGCGGTGTTCGCCGAGATCGGCCCGCGC
ATGGCCGAGTTGAGCGGTTCCCGGCTGGCCGCGCAGCAACAGATGGAAGGCCTCCTGGCGCCGCACCGGC
CCAAGGAGCCCGCGTGGTTCCTGGCCACCGTCGGAGTCTCGCCCGACCACCAGGGCAAGGGTCTGGGCAG
CGCCGTCGTGCTCCCCGGAGTGGAGGCGGCCGAGCGCGCCGGGGTGCCCGCCTTCCTGGAGACCTCCGCG
CCCCGCAACCTCCCCTTCTACGAGCGGCTCGGCTTCACCGTCACCGCCGACGTCGAGGTGCCCGAAGGAC
CGCGCACCTGGTGCATGACCCGCAAGCCCGGTGCCTGAACGCGTTAAGTCGACAATCAACCTCTGGATTA
CAAAATTTGTGAAAGATTGACTGGTATTCTTAACTATGTTGCTCCTTTTACGCTATGTGGATACGCTGCT
TTAATGCCTTTGTATCATGCTATTGCTTCCCGTATGGCTTTCATTTTCTCCTCCTTGTATAAATCCTGGT
TGCTGTCTCTTTATGAGGAGTTGTGGCCCGTTGTCAGGCAACGTGGCGTGGTGTGCACTGTGTTTGCTGA
CGCAACCCCCACTGGTTGGGGCATTGCCACCACCTGTCAGCTCCTTTCCGGGACTTTCGCTTTCCCCCTC
CCTATTGCCACGGCGGAACTCATCGCCGCCTGCCTTGCCCGCTGCTGGACAGGGGCTCGGCTGTTGGGCA
CTGACAATTCCGTGGTGTTGTCGGGGAAATCATCGTCCTTTCCTTGGCTGCTCGCCTGTGTTGCCACCTG
GATTCTGCGCGGGACGTCCTTCTGCTACGTCCCTTCGGCCCTCAATCCAGCGGACCTTCCTTCCCGCGGC
CTGCTGCCGGCTCTGCGGCCTCTTCCGCGTCTTCGCCTTCGCCCTCAGACGAGTCGGATCTCCCTTTGGG
CCGCCTCCCCGCGTCGACTTTAAGACCAATGACTTACAAGGCAGCTGTAGATCTTAGCCACTTTTTAAAA
GAAAAGGGGGGACTGGAAGGGCTAATTCACTCCCAACGAAGACAAGATCTGCTTTTTGCTTGTACTGGGT
CTCTCTGGTTAGACCAGATCTGAGCCTGGGAGCTCTCTGGCTAACTAGGGAACCCACTGCTTAAGCCTCA
ATAAAGCTTGCCTTGAGTGCTTCAAGTAGTGTGTGCCCGTCTGTTGTGTGACTCTGGTAACTAGAGATCC
CTCAGACCCTTTTAGTCAGTGTGGAAAATCTCTAGCAGTACGTATAGTAGTTCATGTCATCTTATTATTC
AGTATTTATAACTTGCAAAGAAATGAATATCAGAGAGTGAGAGGAACTTGTTTATTGCAGCTTATAATGG
TTACAAATAAAGCAATAGCATCACAAATTTCACAAATAAAGCATTTTTTTCACTGCATTCTAGTTGTGGT
TTGTCCAAACTCATCAATGTATCTTATCATGTCTGGCTCTAGCTATCCCGCCCCTAACTCCGCCCATCCC
GCCCCTAACTCCGCCCAGTTCCGCCCATTCTCCGCCCCATGGCTGACTAATTTTTTTTATTTATGCAGAG
GCCGAGGCCGCCTCGGCCTCTGAGCTATTCCAGAAGTAGTGAGGAGGCTTTTTTGGAGGCCTAGGGACGT
ACCCAATTCGCCCTATAGTGAGTCGTATTACGCGCGCTCACTGGCCGTCGTTTTACAACGTCGTGACTGG
GAAAACCCTGGCGTTACCCAACTTAATCGCCTTGCAGCACATCCCCCTTTCGCCAGCTGGCGTAATAGCG
AAGAGGCCCGCACCGATCGCCCTTCCCAACAGTTGCGCAGCCTGAATGGCGAATGGG
[124 nt withheld, positions 4888-5011]
C
[91 nt withheld, positions 5013-5103]
A
[49 nt withheld, positions 5105-5153]
CCTTTGACGTTGGAGTCCACGTTCTTT
[37 nt withheld, positions 5181-5217]
ACCCTATCTCGGTCTATTCTTTTGATTTATAAGGGATTTTGCCGATTTCGGCCTATTGGTTAAAAAATGA
GCTGATTTAACAAAAATTTAACGCGAATTTTAACAAAATATTAACGCTTACAATTTAGGTGGCACTTTTC
GGGGAAATGTGCGCGGAACCCCTATTTGTTTATTTTTCTAAATACATTCAAATATGTATCCGCTCATGAG
ACAATAACCCTGATAAATGCTTCAATAATATTGAAAAAGGAAGAGTATGAGTATTCAACATTTCCGTGTC
GCCCTTATTCCCTTTTTTGCGGCATTTTGCCTTCCTGTTTTTGCTCACCCAGAAACGCTGGTGAAAGTAA
AAGATGCTGAAGATCAGTTGGGTGCACGAGTGGGTTACATCGAACTGGATCTCAACAGCGGTAAGATCCT
TGAGAGTTTTCGCCCCGAAGAACGTTTTCCAATGATGAGCACTTTTAAAGTTCTGCTATGTGGCGCGGTA
TTATCCCGTATTGACGCCGGGCAAGAGCAACTCGGTCGCCGCATACACTATTCTCAGAATGACTTGGTTG
AGTACTCACCAGTCACAGAAAAGCATCTTACGGATGGCATGACAGTAAGAGAATTATGCAGTGCTGCCAT
AACCATGAGTGATAACACTGCGGCCAACTTACTTCTGACAACGATCGGAGGACCGAAGGAGCTAACCGCT
TTTTTGCACAACATGGGGGATCATGTAACTCGCCTTGATCGTTGGGAACCGGAGCTGAATGAAGCCATAC
CAAACGACGAGCGTGACACCACGATGCCTGTAGCAATGGCAACAACGTTGCGCAAACTATTAACTGGCGA
ACTACTTACTCTAGCTTCCCGGCAACAATTAATAGACTGGATGGAGGCGGATAAAGTTGCAGGACCACTT
CTGCGCTCGGCCCTTCCGGCTGGCTGGTTTATTGCTGATAAATCTGGAGCCGGTGAGCGTGGGTCTCGCG
GTATCATTGCAGCACTGGGGCCAGATGGTAAGCCCTCCCGTATCGTAGTTATCTACACGACGGGGAGTCA
GGCAACTATGGATGAACGAAATAGACAGATCGCTGAGATAGGTGCCTCACTGATTAAGCATTGGTAACTG
TCAGACCAAGTTTACTCATATATACTTTAGATTGATTTAAAACTTCATTTTTAATTTAAAAGGATCTAGG
TGAAGATCCTTTTTGATAATCTCATGACCAAAATCCCTTAACGTGAGTTTTCGTTCCACTGAGCGTCAGA
CCCCGTAGAAAAGATCAAAGGATCTTCTTGAGATCCTTTTTTTCTGCGCGTAATCTGCTGCTTGCAAACA
AAAAAACCACCGCTACCAGCGGTGGTTTGTTTGCCGGATCAAGAGCTACCAACTCTTTTTCCGAAGGTAA
CTGGCTTCAGCAGAGCGCAGATACCAAATACTGTTCTTCTAGTGTAGCCGTAGTTAGGCCACCACTTCAA
GAACTCTGTAGCACCGCCTACATACCTCGCTCTGCTAATCCTGTTACCAGTGGCTGCTGCCAGTGGCGAT
AAGTCGTGTCTTACCGGGTTGGACTCAAGACGATAGTTACCGGATAAGGCGCAGCGGTCGGGCTGAACGG
GGGGTTCGTGCACACAGCCCAGCTTGGAGCGAACGACCTACACCGAACTGAGATACCTACAGCGTGAGCT
ATGAGAAAGCGCCACGCTTCCCGAAGGGAGAAAGGCGGACAGGTATCCGGTAAGCGGCAGGGTCGGAACA
GGAGAGCGCACGAGGGAGCTTCCAGGGGGAAACGCCTGGTATCTTTATAGTCCTGTCGGGTTTCGCCACC
TCTGACTTGAGCGTCGATTTTTGTGATGCTCGTCAGGGGGGCGGAGCCTATGGAAAAACGCCAGCAACGC
GGCCTTTTTACGGTTCCTGGCCTTTTGCTGGCCTTTTGCTCACATGTTCTTTCCTGCGTTATCCCCTGAT
TCTGTGGATAACCGTATTACCGCCTTTGAGTGAGCTGATACCGCTCGCCGCAGCCGAACGACCGAGCGCA
GCGAGTCAGTGAGCGAGGAAGCGGAAGAGCGCCCAATACGCAAACCGCCTCTCC
Features (pLannotate 1.2.2; 27 found; start..end, strand, type, name):
     80..101     +  protein_bind   CAP binding site: CAP binding activates transcription in the presence of cAMP. E. coli catabolite activator protein
    116..146     +  promoter       lac promoter: promoter for the E. coli lac operon
    154..170     +  protein_bind   lac operator: The lac repressor binds to the lac operator to inhibit transcription in E. coli. This inhibition can be relieved by adding lactose or isopropyl-β-D-thiogalactopyranoside (IPTG). lac repressor encoded by lacI
    215..233     +  promoter       T3 promoter: promoter for bacteriophage T3 RNA polymerase
    261..487     +  promoter       RSV promoter: Rous sarcoma virus enhancer/promoter
    488..668     +  LTR            5' LTR (truncated): truncated 5' long terminal repeat (LTR) from HIV-1
    715..840     +  misc_feature   HIV-1 Ψ: packaging signal of human immunodeficiency virus type 1
    824..1187    +  CDS            HIV-1 gag (fragment): gag protein from human immunodeficiency virus 1; gag
   1333..1566    +  misc_feature   RRE: The Rev response element (RRE) of HIV-1 allows for Rev-dependent mRNA export from the nucleus to the cytoplasm.
   1943..1969    +  CDS            Rev (fragment): human immunodeficiency virus 1 (HIV-1) Rev protein; rev; enhances nuclear export of unspliced and incompletely spliced viral mRNAs
   1973..2213    +  promoter       U6 promoter: RNA polymerase III promoter for human U6 snRNA
   2260..2327    +  misc_RNA       tracrRNA (fragment): trans-activating CRISPR RNA for the Streptococcus pyogenes CRISPR/Cas9 system
   2376..2493    +  misc_feature   cPPT/CTS: central polypurine tract and central termination sequence of HIV-1
   2562..2773    +  promoter       EF-1α core promoter: core promoter for human elongation factor EF-1α
   2799..3398    +  CDS            PuroR (fragment): puromycin N-acetyltransferase; pac from Streptomyces; confers resistance to puromycin
   3414..4002    +  misc_feature   WPRE: woodchuck hepatitis virus posttranscriptional regulatory element
   4053..4072    +  misc_feature   cPPT/CTS (fragment): central polypurine tract and central termination sequence of HIV-1
   4074..4307    +  LTR            3' LTR (ΔU3): self-inactivating 3' long terminal repeat (LTR) from HIV-1
   4385..4506    +  polyA_signal   SV40 poly(A) signal: SV40 polyadenylation signal
   4546..4681    +  rep_origin     SV40 ori: SV40 origin of replication
   4702..4720    -  promoter       T7 promoter: promoter for bacteriophage T7 RNA polymerase
   4728..4883    +  CDS            lacZα (fragment): LacZα fragment of β-galactosidase; lacZ fragment
   4888..5316    +  rep_origin     f1 ori (sequence partly withheld): f1 bacteriophage origin of replication; arrow indicates direction of (+) strand synthesis
   5369..5473    +  promoter       AmpR promoter: bla
   5474..6334    +  CDS            AmpR: β-lactamase; bla; confers resistance to ampicillin, carbenicillin, and related antibiotics
   6505..7093    +  rep_origin     ori: high-copy-number ColE1/pMB1/pBR322/pUC origin of replication
   7276..67      +  CDS            lacI (fragment) (across the origin): lac repressor; lacI; The lac repressor binds to the lac operator to inhibit transcription in E. coli. This inhibition can be relieved by adding lactose or isopropyl-β-D-thiogalactopyranoside (IPTG).
