[The description below was written by a language model from this plasmid's Addgene catalogue record and pLannotate feature annotations shown in this document.]
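Description:
TPX2 H1.2 gRNA is a third-generation lentiviral CRISPR guide plasmid built on the pLenti-sgRNA backbone and designed to express a single guide RNA against human TPX2. It is propagated in E. coli through a high-copy ColE1/pUC-type origin with ampicillin selection (AmpR/β-lactamase). The backbone also carries an f1 origin, an SV40 origin and poly(A) signal, and remnants of lac and phage-promoter cloning elements. The catalogue lists the empty backbone at 9,151 bp, whereas the sequenced record annotated here is 7,301 nt. The smaller size may reflect loss of a stuffer fragment when the guide was cloned, but the record does not say so.

The viral cassette has a chimeric RSV promoter fused to a truncated HIV-1 5' LTR, which allows Tat-independent genomic RNA production. This is followed by the Ψ packaging signal with a gag fragment, the RRE for Rev-dependent nuclear export, a cPPT/CTS, a WPRE and a self-inactivating ΔU3 3' LTR. Within this cassette, a human U6 RNA polymerase III promoter drives the TPX2-targeting spacer, which was inserted between BsmBI sites that were destroyed in cloning. The spacer is fused to the S. pyogenes Cas9 guide scaffold, annotated as a tracrRNA fragment. Downstream, an EF-1α core promoter drives puromycin N-acetyltransferase for selection of transduced mammalian cells. No Cas9 coding sequence is annotated, so the nuclease must be supplied separately, for example by a Cas9-expressing cell line. The plasmid belongs to a series of guides used to generate knockouts of cell-cycle genes in human cells and to examine the resulting phenotypes, including p53-dependent responses.
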