Addgene plasmid #90918: TPX2 H1.2 gRNA
Purpose: 3rd generation lentiviral gRNA plasmid targeting human TPX2
Depositing lab: Iain Cheeseman. Depositing organization: Whitehead Institute for Biomedical Research. Publication: Large-Scale Analysis of CRISPR/Cas9 Cell-Cycle Knockouts Reveals the Diversity of p53-Dependent Responses to Cell-Cycle Defects. McKinley KL, Cheeseman IM. Dev Cell. 2017 Feb 27;40(4):405-420.e2. doi: 10.1016/j.devcel.2017.01.012. Epub 2017 Feb 16. PubMed 28216383.
Backbone
  Vector backbone: pLenti-sgRNA
  Backbone manufacturer: Eric Lander & David Sabatini labs (Addgene plasmid #71409)
  Backbone size w/o insert (bp): 9151
  Vector type: Lentiviral, CRISPR
  Selectable markers: Puromycin
Growth in bacteria
  Bacterial resistance: Ampicillin, 100 μg/mL
  Growth temperature: 37°C
  Growth strain: NEB Stable
  Copy number: Unknown
Gene/Insert
  Gene/Insert name: TPX2 (Guide Designation H1.2) (alt name: pKMKO series)
  gRNA/shRNA sequence: CACCGAAATCCGAGGGGGCATCAT
  Species: H. sapiens (human)
  Promoter: U6
  Cloning method: Restriction Enzyme; 5′ cloning site BsmBI (destroyed during cloning); 3′ cloning site BsmBI (destroyed during cloning)
  Sequencing primers: 5′ hU6-F (5'-GAGGGCCTATTTCCCATGATT-3'); 3′ EF1a-R (5'-CACGGCGACTACTGCACTTA-3')
Terms and licenses: Academic/Nonprofit Terms; Industry Terms: Not Available to Industry
Depositor comments: Please note that gRNA target sequence listed is not strictly the 20nt spacer sequence, but also contains the 5' BsmBI overhang. For more information about knockout human cell lines generated using this plasmid, please see http://cellcycleknockouts.wi.mit.edu/ .
How to cite: TPX2 H1.2 gRNA was a gift from Iain Cheeseman (Addgene plasmid # 90918 ; http://n2t.net/addgene:90918 ; RRID:Addgene_90918)
